Addgene plasmid #147252: pAc5.1A-DmXRN1-P1341AP1342A-V5His6_Q
Purpose: Insect Expression of DmXRN1-P1341AP1342A
Depositing lab: Elisa Izaurralde. Depositing organization: Max Planck Institute for Developmental Biology.
Backbone
  Vector backbone: Unknown
  Vector type: Insect Expression
Growth in bacteria
  Bacterial resistance: Ampicillin, 100 μg/mL
  Growth temperature: 37°C
  Growth strain: DH5alpha
  Copy number: Low Copy
Gene/Insert
  Gene/Insert name: DmXRN1-P1341AP1342A
  Species: D. melanogaster (fly)
  Mutation: one silent mtuation compared to the sequence given by NCBI:NM_078684.3 variant A.
  Entrez Gene: pcm (a.k.a. Dmel_CG3291, CG3291, DmXrn1, Dmel\CG3291, Pcm, XRN1, XRN1/pcm, Xrn1, Xrn1p)
  Cloning method: Unknown
Terms and licenses: Academic/Nonprofit Terms; Industry Terms: Not Available to Industry
Depositor comments: Plasmids from this collection were made available to the research community and donated after the lab closed. Please note that the sequence provided by the depositing laboratory may be theoretical/predicted or based on Sanger sequencing results. There may be discrepancies between sequencing results obtained by Addgene and the depositor sequence. If an Addgene verified sequence is not available, please contact before placing your order to request that our lab fully sequence the plasmid.
How to cite: pAc5.1A-DmXRN1-P1341AP1342A-V5His6_Q was a gift from Elisa Izaurralde (Addgene plasmid # 147252 ; http://n2t.net/addgene:147252 ; RRID:Addgene_147252)
