[The description below was written by a language model from this plasmid's Addgene catalogue record and pLannotate feature annotations shown in this document.]
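Description:
pAc5.1A-DmXRN1-P1341AP1342A-V5His6_Q is an insect-cell expression plasmid of about 10.2 kb carrying a mutant form of the Drosophila melanogaster 5'-3' exoribonuclease XRN1, the product of the pacman (pcm) gene. The catalogue lists the backbone as unknown, but the plasmid name and the annotated parts are consistent with a pAc5.1-type vector. A roughly 2.5 kb Drosophila actin 5C (Ac5) promoter provides strong constitutive transcription in fly cell lines, followed by the open reading frame, a V5 epitope tag and an SV40 polyadenylation signal. The name also indicates a C-terminal His6 tag after V5, although the feature table does not annotate it separately. In bacteria the plasmid replicates from a ColE1/pUC-type origin and is selected with ampicillin through the bla gene and its own promoter. The annotation describes this origin as high copy, whereas the repository lists the plasmid as low copy.

The insert itself is not annotated but presumably fills the large gap between the Ac5 promoter and the V5 tag. As the name indicates, prolines 1341 and 1342 are replaced by alanines, and the record also notes one silent change relative to the variant A reference transcript. The record does not state what these substitutions are meant to disrupt. The short hits to KA2, SV40 large T antigen and a tetracycline resistance fragment are partial matches, most likely incidental similarity or vector remnants rather than functional elements. The construct is suited to expressing V5/His-tagged mutant XRN1 in Drosophila cultured cells, where the tags allow detection and pull-down or purification, for example alongside the wild-type protein. No insect-cell selection marker is annotated. The depositor sequence may be theoretical or based only on Sanger reads.
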