Features (pLannotate 1.2.2; 9 found; start..end, strand, type, name):
     56..2568    +  promoter       Ac5 promoter: Drosophila melanogaster actin 5C promoter
   7016..7033    -  CDS            KA2 (fragment): first 150 residues of the mouse kainate receptor subunit 2 mediates targeting to the neuronal soma (Shemesh et al., 2017)
   7496..7537    +  CDS            V5 tag: epitope tag from simian virus 5
   7637..7771    -  polyA_signal   SV40 poly(A) signal: SV40 polyadenylation signal
   7794..7878    -  CDS            large T antigen (fragment): large T antigen from SV40 (simian virus 40)
   7879..8349    +  CDS            TcR (fragment): tetracycline efflux protein; tet; confers resistance to tetracycline
   8393..8981    -  rep_origin     ori: high-copy-number ColE1/pMB1/pBR322/pUC origin of replication
   9152..10012   -  CDS            AmpR: β-lactamase; bla; confers resistance to ampicillin, carbenicillin, and related antibiotics
  10013..10117   -  promoter       AmpR promoter: bla
>Addgene plasmid #147252 | pAc5.1A-DmXRN1-P1341AP1342A-V5His6_Q | depositor full sequence | sequence record 289699 | Full Sequence
CTTCAAGGAATTAATTCTATATTCTAAAAACACAAATGATACTTCTAAAAAAAATCATGAATGGCATCAA
CTCTGAATCAAATCTTTGCAGATGCACCTACTTCTCATTTCCACTGTCACATCATTTTTCCAGATCTCGC
TGCCTGTTATGTGGCCCACAAACCAAGACACGTTTTATGGCCATTAAAGCTGGCTGATCGTCGCCAAACA
CCAAATACATATCAATATGTACATTCGAGAAAGAAGCGATCAAAGAAGCGTCTTCGGGCGAGTAGGAGAA
TGCGGAGGAGAAGGAGAACGAGCTGATCTAGTATCTCTCCACAATCCAATGCCAACTGACCAACTGGCCA
TATTCGGAGCAATTTGAAGCCAATTTCCATCGCCTGGCGATCGCTCCATTCTTGGCTATATGTTTTTCAC
CGTTCCCGGGGCCATTTTCAAAGACTCGTCGGTAAGATAAGATTGTGTCACTCGCTGTCTCTCTTCATTT
GTCGAAGAATGCTGAGGAATTTCGCGATGACGTCGGCGAGTATTTTGAAGAATGAGAATAATTTGTATTT
ATACGAAAATCAGTTAGTGGAATTTTCTACAAAAACATGTTATCTATAGATAATTTTGTTGCAAAATATG
TTGACTATGACAAAGATTGTATGTATATACCTTTAATGTATTCTCATTTTCTTATGTATTTATAATGGCA
ATGATGATACTGATGATATTTTAAGATGATGCCAGACCACAGGCTGATTTCTGCGTCTTTTGCCGAACGC
AGTGCATGTGCGGTTGTTGTTTTTTGGAATAGTTTCAATTTTCGGACTGTCCGCTTTGATTTCAGTTTCT
TGGCTTATTCAAAAAGCAAAGTAAAGCCAAAAAAGCGAGATGGCAATACCAAATGCGGCAAAACGGTAGT
GGAAGGAAAGGGGTGCGGGGCAGCGGAAGGAAGGGTGGGGCGGGGCGTGGCGGGGTCTGTGGCTGGGCGC
GACGTCACCGACGTTGGAGCCACTCCTTTGACCATGTGTGCGTGTGTGTATTATTCGTGTCTCGCCACTC
GCCGGTTGTTTTTTTCTTTTTATCTCGCTCTCTCTAGCGCCATCTCGTACGCATGCTCAACGCACCGCAT
GTTGCCGTGTCCTTTATGCGTCATTTTGGCTCGAAATAGGCAATTATTTAAACAAAGATTAGTCAACGAA
AACGCTAAAATAAATAAGTCTACAATATGGTTACTTATTGCCATGTGTGTGCAGCCAACGATAGCAACAA
AAGCAACAACACAGTGGCTTTCCCTCTTTCACTTTTTGTTTGCAAGCGCGTGCGAGCAAGACGGCACGAC
CGGCAAACGCAATTACGCTGACAAAGAGCAGACGAAGTTTTGGCCGAAAAACATCAAGGCGCCTGATACG
AATGCATTTGCAATAACAATTGCGATATTTAATATTGTTTATGAAGCTGTTTGACTTCAAAACACACAAA
AAAAAAAATAAAACAAATTATTTGAAAGAGAATTAGGAATCGGACAGCTTATCGTTACGGGCTAACAGCA
CACCGAGACGAAATAGCTTACCTGACGTCACAGCCTCTGGAAGAACTGCCGCCAAGCAGAGAGAGAGAGA
AAAAGAGGGAGAGCAGCTTAGACCGCATGTGCTTGTGTGTGAGGCGTCTCTCTCTTCGTCTCCTGTTTGC
GCAAACGCATAGACTGCACTGAGAAAATCGATTACCTATTTTTTATGAATGAATATTTGCACTATTACTA
TTCAAAACTATTAAGATAGCAATCACATTCAATAGCCAAATACTATACCACCTGAGCGATGCAACGAAAT
GATCAATTTGAGCAAAAATGCTGCATATTTAGGACGGCATCATTATAGAAATGCTTCTTGCTGTGTACTT
TTCTCTCGTCTGGCAGCTGTTTCGCCGTTATTGTTAAAACCGGCTTAAGTTAGGTGTGTTTTCTACGACT
AGTGATGCCCCTACTAGAAGATGTGTGTTGCACAAATGTCCCTGAATAACCAATTTGAAGTGCAGATAGC
AGTAAACGTAAGCTAATATGAATATTATTTAACTGTAATGTTTTAATATCGCTGGACATTACTAATAAAC
CCACTATAAACACATGTACATATGTATGTTTTGGCATACAATGAGTAGTTGGGGAAAAAATGTGTAAAAG
CACCGTGACCATCACAGCATAAAGATAACCAGCTGAAGTATCGAATATGAGTAACCCCCAAATTGAATCA
CATGCCGCAACTGATAGGACCCATGGAAGTACACTCTTCATGGCGATATACAAGACACACACAAGCACGA
ACACCCAGTTGCGGAGGAAATTCTCCGTAAATGAAAACCCAATCGGCGAACAATTCATACCCATATATGG
TAAAAGTTTTGAACGCGACTTGAGAGCGGAGAGCATTGCGGCTGATAAGGTTTTAGCGCTAAGCGGGCTT
TATAAAACGGGCTGCGGGACCAGTTTTCATATCACTACCGTTTGAGTTCTTGTGCTGTGTGGATACTCCT
CCCGACACAAAGCCGCTCCATCAGCCAGCAGTCGTCTAATCCAGAGACCCCGGATCGGGGTACCTACTAG
TCCAGTGTGGTGGAATTCTGCAGATATCCAGCACAGTGGCGGCCGCCCAACATGGGCGTTCCCAAGTTCT
TTCGCTACATCAGCGAGCGATATCCGTGCCTCAGCGAATTGGCGCGGGAGCACTGCATACCCGAGTTCGA
CAATCTGTACTTGGACATGAACGGCATTGTCCACAACTGCTCGCATCCGGACGACAACAACATACACTTT
CACCTGGAGGAGGAGCAGATATTCCAGGAAATCTTCAACTACGTAGACAAGCTGTTCTACCTGATCAAGC
CGCAGCGCCTCTTCTTCCTTTCAGTTGACGGGGTGGCTCCACGGGCCAAGATGAACCAGCAGCGCAGCCG
GCGATTCCGGACGGCGCGCGAGGCGGAGCAGCAGGAGGCCAAGGCGGCCCAGCGAGGCGAGTTGCGAGAG
CACGAGCGCTTCGACAGCAACTGCATTACGCCGGGCACCGAATTCATGGTGCGTCTGCAGGAGGGACTGC
GCGCCTTTCTCAAAACGAAGATTTCGACGGATCCGCTGTGGCAGCGTTGCACCGTAATCCTAAGTGGCCA
GGAGGCGCCCGGCGAGGGCGAGCACAAGATCATGGACTACATTCGGTACATGAAGACGCAGCCGGACTAT
GATCCCAATACACGACACTGCCTTTACGGCCTGGACGCCGATCTGATCATTCTGGGCCTCTGCACCCACG
AGCTGCACTTCGTGGTGCTGCGCGAGGAGGTCAAGTTCGGGCGCAACGTCAAGCGCACCTCGGTGGAGGA
GACGCGCTTCTTCCTGCTGCACCTGGGTCTGCTGCGCGAGTACCTCGAGCTGGAGTTCGACGCCCTGAGA
ACAGACGAGCACAAATTGGACATTGCGCAGCTTATCGACGACTGGGTGCTGATGGGCTTTTTGGTCGGCA
ACGACTTCATTCCCCACCTGCCGTGCCTGCACATTTCATCAAATGCACTGCCGCTGCTCTACCGCACCTA
CATCGGCATTTACCCGACCCTCGGCGGCAACATCAACGAGAACGGCAAGCTCAACCTGCGCCGCTTGCAG
ATTTTCATATCGGCCCTCACCGAGGTGGAGCTGGATCACTTCAAGGAGCACGCCGACGACTTGAAGTACA
TGAACAACAAATCAGAGGCGTTCGACATGGACGTCGGCGAGATCACCGAGTCTCAAAACCTCGACTCCGA
TCTCGGAGCCCTCATCAACAAGAGCATGCTGCTCTACGATGACGACAGCGAGGAGGACTGCTCCGACGAG
AACGCGGTTCTTCTGAAGGAGTTCCAGAACTACAAGCGAAACTTCTACCGCAACAAGTTCAAGCGTGATC
CGAATGATGAACTGATCGAGGAACTGTGCCACCACTACGTCAATGCGCTGCAGTGGGTGCTCGACTACTA
CTACCGTGGCGTGCAGTCCTGGGACTGGTACTATCCCTTCCACTACACTCCATTCATCAGCGACCTCAAG
AACATCGAGCAGGTGGAGATCGCCTTCCACATGGGCACGCCCTTTCTGCCATTCCAGCAGCTTCTGGCGG
TACTGCCGGCGGCCAGTGCAAAGCTTCTCCCTGTCGCCTACCACGACCTCATGCTGCTGCCGACCAGCCC
GCTGGCCGAGTTCTATCCACTGGAGTTCGAGAGCGACCTCAATGGCAAGAAACACGATTGGGAGGCGGTT
GTGCTGATACCCTTCATCGATGAGGGTCGGCTGCTGGCCGCTATGCTGCCATGCGAGGCTCAGCTGTCGC
TGGAGGAGCGCGAACGCAACCGACACGGTCCCATGTATGTGTACAAATACAGTACGGTGGCGCAGGGTCC
CATGCCAGCGTATCCACCGCTGAGGGCTCTTCCCGTGCTCTACTGCACGGAGGTGGCCAAGTGGTCGCAC
GAAATCGCAGTCAATCTGCCGTACAGCGTGTGCATCGAGCTACCAAATGCGGCGAGAACCGTTTTCTTCC
CGGGATTTCCCACCATGCAGCATCTGCCCTTCGATTTCGAGCTGCGCAACGACCGCGTCAAGGTGTTCGA
ACAGGTCAGTCGCAACCAGAACATTGTGCTAAAACCACGCAAGCGCCAGCTGGAGGACACACTGACGGCG
GTGGCCTCCCAGTACCTCGGGAAGGTGATCCACGTCGGCTGGCCGCATCTCGTCAAGGCGATAGTGGTGC
GCGTGGCCACGCGAGATCAGCGCGTCGACAGCGAGGGAATCACGCTAAACGATTCGCGGCGTTTCGACTC
GGAATGCAAGGCACTGCAGGAACACTTTATCAATCGTATGGGAATACAGTTTGCCAACTATGATGTGCTC
GTCTATGTGCGCACCTTTGCCGGCAATTCGACGGAGTTCCGCGACAAGGGGGCATTGATGGTGCGCGACT
CGTGGAGCAGCTCCGTCACCGGCTATCCAGCCCAGGGCGTGGTGGCCGATCTGACTGTGTGGGAAAGAAT
GCGCAAGAATTTCCTCAACGTGGAGCACTACTTCCCCGTTGGCAGCACGATCTTCTTGATCACGGATCCG
TATTACGGCAGCGAGGGAACTGTGCAGGACCCACGGCTGGCCTACACCAACGGCCGGATTCAAGTCAGCA
TCATGGTGCGACCGGAACCGAAAGTAAATGCGGCACGTCAGCTGCAGGAAGAGCGGGACCGGGACTATCT
GAGCACCTTCCAGGTCTGCAACTTGCTCCGAATCAGTGGCCGCACCCTGGGACGCCTAAGTGGCACCGTG
TGGGTGGTGCTCGGTCCGCGGCGTCAGAAGATGGAAAACGTGACCAAGCACAACATTGGCCTGCAGCTCA
AGTATCCGCGGCAGAACGAGGAGCGTGCCGGATACTGCTTCCGCACGAACAACCAGTGGTACTACTCCAG
CCTGGCCGTGGATCTGATGCGTAACTATTGCCAGCGTTACCCAGACGTTATCGACTTCTTTGGCGACTCC
AACGATCGCGCCGAGTTCGTATTCGAACAGGACGTGTTCCCCAATGCGGTTGGCCATCGCCGCGTCGAGG
AACTGGCCAACTGGGTGCGCCAGCAGCCGCACATGAAAGTGGAGCGCATCTCTTGCGGCTCCAAGACGGT
CTGCCGCGAGACCATCGAACTGCTGATAGCCGCCGTCGACGACCTGCGCTCACTGCCCGTCAAGCACGTT
AAACTGCAGGTGAAGCCGCACTTGCTCATCAAGCCCAATGTCACACTGCCAGATGTCTACCGATCAAAGC
GCCCGGTGCGTCTCTTCGATCGCGTCGTAATCGTACGCACCATTTACATGGTGCCCGTGGGCACTAAGGG
CACCGTGATTGGCATTCATCCCGTTACGGACCCCAACCCGGTCCGCCTGGAGTGCGTCCATGCTGTCGAC
ACGTTCTGCAAGGTGCTGTTCGACAGCCCCGTTCCGAACTGCAACAACATCCATGGCATCGCCGAAGACC
GAGTTTACAAGGTGCCCGAAATTGCCCTGGTGATCATCAAGACGGATGAGGAAGGAAAGAAGCAGAACGA
CTGCGAACTGCCGGTGAGGGATCCTCAGCCGAACCAGGCACAGGACGAGCCAGTCCGCGCGACCAGCAGT
CGCTATGTGACCGCCGCAGGGTCCACCTCGGTCCCGATCACGATGAAGACCCAAATTAGCGACGAATTCG
TCAAGACGCGTAGCGATCCGATAGCCCGTACGGATTCGTACAAGCCATCGTCGGAGCCAAAACCGGTGCC
GGTGCCGGAGCAGATTACCAACTGGCGGGAACGCGTCAGTACGCCAACAAACAAACCGCAGCCTGCGCCA
AATAATTGGCGCATAAATCGGTCTTCATCACGTCAACAGGGCGGTAGTATTTTTGTTGCTCCGCCCACAA
AAACTCCTGATGCAGCTGCAAGCACTGCTTCCACTGCATTCACCGCAGCCTCGTCCGCAACGCTGACTCC
TCTGGATCAGACCTTGGCGCTCATGTCGGTTTTGGGCGTGGGTGAGGACCAGAGCTCGCCGCCACTCCAG
GAGGCGGTGCAGCAGCAACGTCCGCCACTACTTCAACAGCAAAGAGCTCCGTTTCCCGGACAAATGCCCA
ATCTACCCAAGGCAGCGCTCTTCTGGCAGCAAGAGGCGCAGAAGCAGGAGGCGCTGCAGCAGGAGGCGCA
GCAGCAGGAGGCGCAGAAGAAGCAGCAGCAGGCGCATGCGCAAATGGAGCCTGAACGTATCAATAGCCAG
CATTTCTACAGAAGCGGCCAGACAGGAGCGGCGTTGAATCAGCCGCCATTGGGTGCTCCATCAAAAAGGC
AGTGGCATGAGTGGGTGCACCCGCGCATGCAGCACGCCAACGCATTCCACGCTGGCGTCAACAATGGATA
TCAGATGCGTCCCAAAAAGAATATAGCTGCGCAGAGCACCTTTAACAACAACGTGCACATGCACCTCCAG
CAACCATATTACCCGAATCAGCAGCAGCAGCAGCAGCAGCAGCAGCCACTCCAGCTGACGGAGATCAACA
ATGCGCCACCGCGATACTCAACGATCCAAGATTTTGTGCCCATACAGGCGTACCGTCCCAAGAAATTAAA
TCGCGTCCAACCAGCCGGTCGTCAGGACGTCGATGCCACCAAGAATCCTAGTCGTTCGCCTGTGTTGCAG
CAACCGACGAACGAGACTATAGACACAAAGGCCAGTTCTAGTCTTCCGGTACAATCAGCAGGCGAACAGG
TGATTGGACTGATGCAAACGCTTGAAATTAAGCCGGCTGCGTCGCAGTCCGAATCTGATGGGGTCTCAAC
AGGCAGTGCGAACGCGCCCACAGCAACGACATCATCCCAGGCGGTCAACCGAAGGAAGCATCGAGTGCCT
CGCATCGGAGCCAAGTTCGACTTGGAATACATACTGCCCGACTCCCCGCATCCAACTTCTAGAGGGCCCT
TCGAAGGTAAGCCTATCCCTAACCCTCTCCTCGGTCTCGATTCTACGCGTACCGGTCATCATCACCATCA
CCATTGAGTTTAAACCCGCTGATCAGCCTCGACTGTGCCTTCTAAGGCCTGAGCTCGCTGATCAGCCTCG
ATCGAGGATCCAGACATGATAAGATACATTGATGAGTTTGGACAAACCACAACTAGAATGCAGTGAAAAA
AATGCTTTATTTGTGAAATTTGTGATGCTATTGCTTTATTTGTAACCATTATAAGCTGCAATAAACAAGT
TAACAACAACAATTGCATTCATTTTATGTTTCAGGTTCAGGGGGAGGTGTGGGAGGTTTTTTAAAGCAAG
TAAAACCTCTACAAATGTGGTATGGCTGATTATGATCAGTCGACCGATGCCCTTGAGAGCCTTCAACCCA
GTCAGCTCCTTCCGGTGGGCGCGGGGCATGACTATCGTCGCCGCACTTATGACTGTCTTCTTTATCATGC
AACTCGTAGGACAGGTGCCGGCAGCGCTCTGGGTCATTTTCGGCGAGGACCGCTTTCGCTGGAGCGCGAC
GATGATCGGCCTGTCGCTTGCGGTATTCGGAATCTTGCACGCCCTCGCTCAAGCCTTCGTCACTGGTCCC
GCCACCAAACGTTTCGGCGAGAAGCAGGCCATTATCGCCGGCATGGCGGCCGACGCGCTGGGCTACGTCT
TGCTGGCGTTCGCGACGCGAGGCTGGATGGCCTTCCCCATTATGATTCTTCTCGCTTCCGGCGGCATCGG
GATGCCCGCGTTGCAGGCCATGCTGTCCAGGCAGGTAGATGACGACCATCAGGGACAGCTTCAAGGATCG
CTCGCGGCTCTTACCAGCCAGCAAAAGGCCAGGAACCGTAAAAAGGCCGCGTTGCTGGCGTTTTTCCATA
GGCTCCGCCCCCCTGACGAGCATCACAAAAATCGACGCTCAAGTCAGAGGTGGCGAAACCCGACAGGACT
ATAAAGATACCAGGCGTTTCCCCCTGGAAGCTCCCTCGTGCGCTCTCCTGTTCCGACCCTGCCGCTTACC
GGATACCTGTCCGCCTTTCTCCCTTCGGGAAGCGTGGCGCTTTCTCAATGCTCACGCTGTAGGTATCTCA
GTTCGGTGTAGGTCGTTCGCTCCAAGCTGGGCTGTGTGCACGAACCCCCCGTTCAGCCCGACCGCTGCGC
CTTATCCGGTAACTATCGTCTTGAGTCCAACCCGGTAAGACACGACTTATCGCCACTGGCAGCAGCCACT
GGTAACAGGATTAGCAGAGCGAGGTATGTAGGCGGTGCTACAGAGTTCTTGAAGTGGTGGCCTAACTACG
GCTACACTAGAAGGACAGTATTTGGTATCTGCGCTCTGCTGAAGCCAGTTACCTTCGGAAAAAGAGTTGG
TAGCTCTTGATCCGGCAAACAAACCACCGCTGGTAGCGGTGGTTTTTTTGTTTGCAAGCAGCAGATTACG
CGCAGAAAAAAAGGATCTCAAGAAGATCCTTTGATCTTTTCTACGGGGTCTGACGCTCAGTGGAACGAAA
ACTCACGTTAAGGGATTTTGGTCATGAGATTATCAAAAAGGATCTTCACCTAGATCCTTTTAAATTAAAA
ATGAAGTTTTAAATCAATCTAAAGTATATATGAGTAAACTTGGTCTGACAGTTACCAATGCTTAATCAGT
GAGGCACCTATCTCAGCGATCTGTCTATTTCGTTCATCCATAGTTGCCTGACTCCCCGTCGTGTAGATAA
CTACGATACGGGAGGGCTTACCATCTGGCCCCAGTGCTGCAATGATACCGCGAGACCCACGCTCACCGGC
TCCAGATTTATCAGCAATAAACCAGCCAGCCGGAAGGGCCGAGCGCAGAAGTGGTCCTGCAACTTTATCC
GCCTCCATCCAGTCTATTAATTGTTGCCGGGAAGCTAGAGTAAGTAGTTCGCCAGTTAATAGTTTGCGCA
ACGTTGTTGCCATTGCTGCAGGCATCGTGGTGTCACGCTCGTCGTTTGGTATGGCTTCATTCAGCTCCGG
TTCCCAACGATCAAGGCGAGTTACATGATCCCCCATGTTGTGCAAAAAAGCGGTTAGCTCCTTCGGTCCT
CCGATCGTTGTCAGAAGTAAGTTGGCCGCAGTGTTATCACTCATGGTTATGGCAGCACTGCATAATTCTC
TTACTGTCATGCCATCCGTAAGATGCTTTTCTGTGACTGGTGAGTACTCAACCAAGTCATTCTGAGAATA
GTGTATGCGGCGACCGAGTTGCTCTTGCCCGGCGTCAACACGGGATAATACCGCGCCACATAGCAGAACT
TTAAAAGTGCTCATCATTGGAAAACGTTCTTCGGGGCGAAAACTCTCAAGGATCTTACCGCTGTTGAGAT
CCAGTTCGATGTAACCCACTCGTGCACCCAACTGATCTTCAGCATCTTTTACTTTCACCAGCGTTTCTGG
GTGAGCAAAAACAGGAAGGCAAAATGCCGCAAAAAAGGGAATAAGGGCGACACGGAAATGTTGAATACTC
ATACTCTTCCTTTTTCAATATTATTGAAGCATTTATCAGGGTTATTGTCTCATGAGCGGATACATATTTG
AATGTATTTAGAAAAATAAACAAATAGGGGTTCCGCGCACATTTCCCCGAAAAGTGCCACCTGACGTCTA
AGAAACCATTATTATCATGACATTAACCTATAAAAATAGGCGTATCACGAGGCCCTTTCGT
